Addgene plasmid #223158: pBK1313-AAV-EFSNC-dSaCas9-MECP2(204-310)
Purpose: Expression of truncated MECP2 with dSaCas9 and empty gRNA scaffold
Depositing lab: Boris Kantor. Depositing organization: Duke University. Publication: All-in-one AAV-delivered epigenome-editing platform: proof-of-concept and therapeutic implications for neurodegenerative disorders. Kantor B, Odonovan B, Rittiner J, Hodgson D, Lindner N, Guerrero S, Dong W, Zhang A, Chiba-Falek O. bioRxiv [Preprint]. 2024 May 19:2023.04.14.536951. doi: 10.1101/2023.04.14.536951. PubMed 38798630.
Backbone
  Vector backbone: Unknown
  Vector type: Mammalian Expression, AAV, CRISPR
Growth in bacteria
  Bacterial resistance: Ampicillin, 100 μg/mL
  Growth temperature: 37°C
  Growth strain: NEB Stable
  Copy number: High Copy
Gene/Insert
  Gene/Insert name: MECP2
  Species: H. sapiens (human)
  Mutation: Encodes aa 204-310
  Entrez Gene: MECP2 (a.k.a. AUTSX3, MRX16, MRX79, MRXS13, MRXSL, PPMX, RS, RTS, RTT)
  Promoter: EF1a
  Tag / fusion protein: 3xFLAG (N terminal on backbone)
  Cloning method: Unknown
Terms and licenses: Academic/Nonprofit Terms; Industry Terms: Not Available to Industry
Depositor comments: Please visit https://doi.org/10.1101/2023.04.14.536951 for bioRxiv preprint.
How to cite: pBK1313-AAV-EFSNC-dSaCas9-MECP2(204-310) was a gift from Boris Kantor (Addgene plasmid # 223158 ; http://n2t.net/addgene:223158 ; RRID:Addgene_223158)
