[The description below was written by a language model from this plasmid's Addgene catalogue record and pLannotate feature annotations shown in this document.]
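Description:
pBK1313-AAV-EFSNC-dSaCas9-MECP2(204-310) is an all-in-one AAV transfer plasmid for CRISPR-based epigenome editing in mammalian cells. The parent backbone is not recorded. In bacteria the 7.3 kb plasmid replicates from a high-copy ColE1/pUC-type origin and is selected with ampicillin through the bla gene; an f1 phage origin is also present. The expression cassettes lie between AAV2 inverted terminal repeats, which allow the intervening DNA to be packaged into recombinant AAV particles. In the sequencing-derived annotation the downstream ITR is detected in full, whereas the upstream one appears only as short fragments. This is common for these structured repeats, but the record does not say whether it reflects the plasmid itself or the sequencing read.

Within the ITRs, the compact EF-1α core promoter drives a single fusion protein. It consists of an N-terminal 3xFLAG epitope tag, Staphylococcus aureus Cas9 (nuclease-dead according to the construct name and stated purpose), a bipartite nucleoplasmin nuclear localization signal, and a human MECP2 fragment catalogued as amino acids 204–310. A short synthetic polyadenylation signal ends the transcript. MECP2 is a methyl-CpG-binding protein that represses transcription by recruiting histone deacetylase and SIN3A corepressor complexes, so the truncated fragment serves as a small repressor effector tethered to DNA by dSaCas9.

Downstream, a human U6 RNA polymerase III promoter precedes an SaCas9 guide RNA scaffold with no targeting spacer, so users must insert a guide for their locus of interest. The small Cas9 orthologue, minimal promoter, short poly(A) and trimmed effector keep the whole system within AAV packaging capacity. The associated work presents it as a platform for targeted gene silencing with therapeutic relevance to neurodegenerative disorders.
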