Features (pLannotate 1.2.2; 19 found; start..end, strand, type, name):
     12..39      +  repeat_region  AAV2 ITR (fragment): inverted terminal repeat of adeno-associated virus serotype 2 inverted
     68..95      +  repeat_region  AAV2 ITR (fragment): inverted terminal repeat of adeno-associated virus serotype 2 inverted
    142..160     +  CDS            small t antigen (fragment): SV40 (simian virus 40) small t antigen
    186..397     +  promoter       EF-1α core promoter: core promoter for human elongation factor EF-1α
    414..479     +  CDS            3xFLAG: three tandem FLAG® epitope tags, followed by an enterokinase cleavage site
    558..3713    +  CDS            cas9: CAS9_STAAU - Experimental evidence at protein level: Swiss-Prot protein existence level 1. CRISPR (clustered regularly interspaced short palindromic repeat) is an adaptive immune system that provides protection against mobile genetic elements (viruses, transposable elements and conjugative plasmids). CRISPR clusters contain spacers, sequences complementary to antecedent mobile elements, and target invading nucleic acids. CRISPR clusters are transcribed and processed into CRISPR RNA (crRNA). In type II CRISPR systems correct processing of pre-crRNA requires a trans- encoded small RNA (tracrRNA)
   3714..3761    +  CDS            nucleoplasmin NLS: bipartite nuclear localization signal from nucleoplasmin
   3774..4127    +  CDS            MECP2 (fragment): MECP2_HUMAN - Experimental evidence at protein level: Swiss-Prot protein existence level 1. Chromosomal protein that binds to methylated DNA. It can bind specifically to a single methyl-CpG pair. It is not influenced by sequences flanking the methyl-CpGs. Mediates transcriptional repression through interaction with histone deacetylase and the corepressor SIN3A. Binds both 5-methylcytosine (5mC) and 5-hydroxymethylcytosine (5hmC)- containing DNA, with a preference for 5-methylcytosine (5mC). From Homo sapiens (Human).
   4176..4224    +  polyA_signal   poly(A) signal: synthetic polyadenylation signal
   4236..4476    +  promoter       U6 promoter: RNA polymerase III promoter for human U6 snRNA
   4505..4580    +  misc_RNA       Sa gRNA scaffold: guide RNA scaffold for the Staphylococcus aureus CRISPR/Cas9 system
   4594..4734    +  repeat_region  AAV2 ITR: inverted terminal repeat of adeno-associated virus serotype 2 inverted
   4739..4790    -  misc_feature   bom (fragment): basis of mobility region from pBR322
   4809..5264    +  rep_origin     f1 ori (sequence partly withheld): f1 bacteriophage origin of replication; arrow indicates direction of (+) strand synthesis
   5265..5314    -  misc_feature   bom (fragment): basis of mobility region from pBR322
   5416..5451    -  CDS            rop (fragment): Rop protein, which maintains plasmids at low copy number; rop
   5546..5650    +  promoter       AmpR promoter: bla
   5651..6511    +  CDS            AmpR: β-lactamase; bla; confers resistance to ampicillin, carbenicillin, and related antibiotics
   6682..7270    +  rep_origin     ori: high-copy-number ColE1/pMB1/pBR322/pUC origin of replication
>Addgene plasmid #223158 | pBK1313-AAV-EFSNC-dSaCas9-MECP2(204-310) | addgene full sequence | sequence record 442893 | Addgene NGS Result
CCTGCAGGCAGCTGCGCGCTCGCTCGCTCACTGAGGCCGCCCGGGCGTCGGGCGACCTTTGGTCGCCCGG
CCTCAGTGAGCGAGCGAGCGCGCAGAGAGGGAGTGGCCAACTCCATCACTAGGGGTTCCTGCGGCCTCTA
GCTAGGTCTTGAAAGGAGTGGGAATTGGCTCCGGTGCCCGTCAGTGGGCAGAGCGCACATCGCCCACAGT
CCCCGAGAAGTTGGGGGGAGGGGTCGGCAATTGATCCGGTGCCTAGAGAAGGTGGCGCGGGGTAAACTGG
GAAAGTGATGTCGTGTACTGGCTCCGCCTTTTTCCCGAGGGTGGGGGAGAACCGTATATAAGTGCAGTAG
TCGCCGTGAACGTTCTTTTTCGCAACGGGTTTGCCGCCAGAACACAGGACCGGTGCCACCATGGACTACA
AAGACCATGACGGTGATTATAAAGATCATGACATAGATTACAAGGATGACGATGACAAGGGTGGATCGCC
AAAGAAAAAGAGGAAAGTCGCCCCAAAGAAGAAGCGGAAGGTCGGTATCCACGGAGTCCCAGCAGCCAAG
CGGAACTACATCCTGGGCCTGGCCATCGGCATCACCAGCGTGGGCTACGGCATCATCGACTACGAGACAC
GGGACGTGATCGATGCCGGCGTGCGGCTGTTCAAAGAGGCCAACGTGGAAAACAACGAGGGCAGGCGGAG
CAAGAGAGGCGCCAGAAGGCTGAAGCGGCGGAGGCGGCATAGAATCCAGAGAGTGAAGAAGCTGCTGTTC
GACTACAACCTGCTGACCGACCACAGCGAGCTGAGCGGCATCAACCCCTACGAGGCCAGAGTGAAGGGCC
TGAGCCAGAAGCTGAGCGAGGAAGAGTTCTCTGCCGCCCTGCTGCACCTGGCCAAGAGAAGAGGCGTGCA
CAACGTGAACGAGGTGGAAGAGGACACCGGCAACGAGCTGTCCACCAAAGAGCAGATCAGCCGGAACAGC
AAGGCCCTGGAAGAGAAATACGTGGCCGAACTGCAGCTGGAACGGCTGAAGAAAGACGGCGAAGTGCGGG
GCAGCATCAACAGATTCAAGACCAGCGACTACGTGAAAGAAGCCAAACAGCTGCTGAAGGTGCAGAAGGC
CTACCACCAGCTGGACCAGAGCTTCATCGACACCTACATCGACCTGCTGGAAACCCGGCGGACCTACTAT
GAGGGACCTGGCGAGGGCAGCCCCTTCGGCTGGAAGGACATCAAAGAATGGTACGAGATGCTGATGGGCC
ACTGCACCTACTTCCCCGAGGAACTGCGGAGCGTGAAGTACGCCTACAACGCCGACCTGTACAACGCCCT
GAACGACCTGAACAATCTCGTGATCACCAGGGACGAGAACGAGAAGCTGGAATATTACGAGAAGTTCCAG
ATCATCGAGAACGTGTTCAAGCAGAAGAAGAAGCCCACCCTGAAGCAGATCGCCAAAGAAATCCTCGTGA
ACGAAGAGGATATTAAGGGCTACAGAGTGACCAGCACCGGCAAGCCCGAGTTCACCAACCTGAAGGTGTA
CCACGACATCAAGGACATTACCGCCCGGAAAGAGATTATTGAGAACGCCGAGCTGCTGGATCAGATTGCC
AAGATCCTGACCATCTACCAGAGCAGCGAGGACATCCAGGAAGAACTGACCAATCTGAACTCCGAGCTGA
CCCAGGAAGAGATCGAGCAGATCTCTAATCTGAAGGGCTATACCGGCACCCACAACCTGAGCCTGAAGGC
CATCAACCTGATCCTGGACGAGCTGTGGCACACCAACGACAACCAGATCGCTATCTTCAACCGGCTGAAG
CTGGTGCCCAAGAAGGTGGACCTGTCCCAGCAGAAAGAGATCCCCACCACCCTGGTGGACGACTTCATCC
TGAGCCCCGTCGTGAAGAGAAGCTTCATCCAGAGCATCAAAGTGATCAACGCCATCATCAAGAAGTACGG
CCTGCCCAACGACATCATTATCGAGCTGGCCCGCGAGAAGAACTCCAAGGACGCCCAGAAAATGATCAAC
GAGATGCAGAAGCGGAACCGGCAGACCAACGAGCGGATCGAGGAAATCATCCGGACCACCGGCAAAGAGA
ACGCCAAGTACCTGATCGAGAAGATCAAGCTGCACGACATGCAGGAAGGCAAGTGCCTGTACAGCCTGGA
AGCCATCCCTCTGGAAGATCTGCTGAACAACCCCTTCAACTATGAGGTGGACCACATCATCCCCAGAAGC
GTGTCCTTCGACAACAGCTTCAACAACAAGGTGCTCGTGAAGCAGGAAGAAGCCAGCAAGAAGGGCAACC
GGACCCCATTCCAGTACCTGAGCAGCAGCGACAGCAAGATCAGCTACGAAACCTTCAAGAAGCACATCCT
GAATCTGGCCAAGGGCAAGGGCAGAATCAGCAAGACCAAGAAAGAGTATCTGCTGGAAGAACGGGACATC
AACAGGTTCTCCGTGCAGAAAGACTTCATCAACCGGAACCTGGTGGATACCAGATACGCCACCAGAGGCC
TGATGAACCTGCTGCGGAGCTACTTCAGAGTGAACAACCTGGACGTGAAAGTGAAGTCCATCAATGGCGG
CTTCACCAGCTTTCTGCGGCGGAAGTGGAAGTTTAAGAAAGAGCGGAACAAGGGGTACAAGCACCACGCC
GAGGACGCCCTGATCATTGCCAACGCCGATTTCATCTTCAAAGAGTGGAAGAAACTGGACAAGGCCAAAA
AAGTGATGGAAAACCAGATGTTCGAGGAAAAGCAGGCCGAGAGCATGCCCGAGATCGAAACCGAGCAGGA
GTACAAAGAGATCTTCATCACCCCCCACCAGATCAAGCACATTAAGGACTTCAAGGACTACAAGTACAGC
CACCGGGTGGACAAGAAGCCTAATAGAGAGCTGATTAACGACACCCTGTACTCCACCCGGAAGGACGACA
AGGGCAACACCCTGATCGTGAACAATCTGAACGGCCTGTACGACAAGGACAATGACAAGCTGAAAAAGCT
GATCAACAAGAGCCCCGAAAAGCTGCTGATGTACCACCACGACCCCCAGACCTACCAGAAACTGAAGCTG
ATTATGGAACAGTACGGCGACGAGAAGAATCCCCTGTACAAGTACTACGAGGAAACCGGGAACTACCTGA
CCAAGTACTCCAAAAAGGACAACGGCCCCGTGATCAAGAAGATTAAGTATTACGGCAACAAACTGAACGC
CCATCTGGACATCACCGACGACTACCCCAACAGCAGAAACAAGGTCGTGAAGCTGTCCCTGAAGCCCTAC
AGATTCGACGTGTACCTGGACAATGGCGTGTACAAGTTCGTGACCGTGAAGAATCTGGATGTGATCAAAA
AAGAAAACTACTACGAAGTGAATAGCAAGTGCTATGAGGAAGCTAAGAAGCTGAAGAAGATCAGCAACCA
GGCCGAGTTTATCGCCTCCTTCTACAACAACGATCTGATCAAGATCAACGGCGAGCTGTATAGAGTGATC
GGCGTGAACAACGACCTGCTGAACCGGATCGAAGTGAACATGATCGACATCACCTACCGCGAGTACCTGG
AAAACATGAACGACAAGAGGCCCCCCAGGATCATTAAGACAATCGCCTCCAAGACCCAGAGCATTAAGAA
GTACAGCACAGACATTCTGGGCAACCTGTATGAAGTGAAATCTAAGAAGCACCCTCAGATCATCAAAAAG
GGCAAAAGGCCGGCGGCCACGAAAAAGGCCGGCCAGGCAAAAAAGAAAAAGGGATCCGGTGGAGGAAGTG
GCGGGTCAGGGTCGGGTGGCACTAGTTCGGAGGGTGTGCAGGTGAAAAGGGTCCTGGAGAAAAGTCCTGG
GAAGCTCCTTGTCAAGATGCCTTTTCAAACTTCGCCAGGGGGCAAGGCTGAGGGGGGTGGGGCCACCACA
TCCACCCAGGTCATGGTGATCAAACGCCCCGGCAGGAAGCGAAAAGCTGAGGCCGACCCTCAGGCCATTC
CCAAGAAACGGGGCCGAAAGCCGGGGAGTGTGGTGGCAGCCGCTGCCGCCGAGGCCAAAAAGAAAGCCGT
GAAGGAGTCTTCTATCCGATCTGTGCAGGAGACAGTACTCCCCATCAAGAAGCGCAAGACCCGGGAGGCT
AGCGGAGGTGGTTCGCCAAAGAAGAAACGGAAGGTGGGATCCTGAAATAAAAGATCTTTGTTTTCATTAG
ATCTGTGTGTTGGTTTTTTGTGTGCGGCCGGTACCGAGGGCCTATTTCCCATGATTCCTTCATATTTGCA
TATACGATACAAGGCTGTTAGAGAGATAATTGGAATTAATTTGACTGTAAACACAAAGATATTAGTACAA
AATACGTGACGTAGAAAGTAATAATTTCTTGGGTAGTTTGCAGTTTTAAAATTATGTTTTAAAATGGACT
ATCATATGCTTACCGTAACTTGAAAGTATTTCGATTTCTTGGCTTTATATATCTTGTGGAAAGGACGAAA
CACCGGAGACCACGGCAGGTCTCAGTTTTAGTACTCTGGAAACAGAATCTACTAAAACAAGGCAAAATGC
CGTGTTTATCTCGTCAACTTGTTGGCGAGATTTTTGCGGCCGCAGGAACCCCTAGTGATGGAGTTGGCCA
CTCCCTCTCTGCGCGCTCGCTCGCTCACTGAGGCCGGGCGACCAAAGGTCGCCCGACGCCCGGGCTTTGC
CCGGGCGGCCTCAGTGAGCGAGCGAGCGCGCAGCTGCCTGCAGGGGCGCCTGATGCGGTATTTTCTCCTT
ACGCATCTGTGCGGTATTTCACACCGCATA
[95 nt withheld, positions 4791-4885]
T
[46 nt withheld, positions 4887-4932]
C
[141 nt withheld, positions 4934-5074]
CCTTTGACGTTGGAGTCCACGTTCTTT
[37 nt withheld, positions 5102-5138]
ACTCTATCTCGGGCTATTCTTTTGATTTATAAGGGATTTTGCCGATTTCGGTCTATTGGTTAAAAAATGA
GCTGATTTAACAAAAATTTAACGCGAATTTTAACAAAATATTAACGTTTACAATTTTATGGTGCACTCTC
AGTACAATCTGCTCTGATGCCGCATAGTTAAGCCAGCCCCGACACCCGCCAACACCCGCTGACGCGCCCT
GACGGGCTTGTCTGCTCCCGGCATCCGCTTACAGACAAGCTGTGACCGTCTCCGGGAGCTGCATGTGTCA
GAGGTTTTCACCGTCATCACCGAAACGCGCGAGACGAAAGGGCCTCGTGATACGCCTATTTTTATAGGTT
AATGTCATGATAATAATGGTTTCTTAGACGTCAGGTGGCACTTTTCGGGGAAATGTGCGCGGAACCCCTA
TTTGTTTATTTTTCTAAATACATTCAAATATGTATCCGCTCATGAGACAATAACCCTGATAAATGCTTCA
ATAATATTGAAAAAGGAAGAGTATGAGTATTCAACATTTCCGTGTCGCCCTTATTCCCTTTTTTGCGGCA
TTTTGCCTTCCTGTTTTTGCTCACCCAGAAACGCTGGTGAAAGTAAAAGATGCTGAAGATCAGTTGGGTG
CACGAGTGGGTTACATCGAACTGGATCTCAACAGCGGTAAGATCCTTGAGAGTTTTCGCCCCGAAGAACG
TTTTCCAATGATGAGCACTTTTAAAGTTCTGCTATGTGGCGCGGTATTATCCCGTATTGACGCCGGGCAA
GAGCAACTCGGTCGCCGCATACACTATTCTCAGAATGACTTGGTTGAGTACTCACCAGTCACAGAAAAGC
ATCTTACGGATGGCATGACAGTAAGAGAATTATGCAGTGCTGCCATAACCATGAGTGATAACACTGCGGC
CAACTTACTTCTGACAACGATCGGAGGACCGAAGGAGCTAACCGCTTTTTTGCACAACATGGGGGATCAT
GTAACTCGCCTTGATCGTTGGGAACCGGAGCTGAATGAAGCCATACCAAACGACGAGCGTGACACCACGA
TGCCTGTAGCAATGGCAACAACGTTGCGCAAACTATTAACTGGCGAACTACTTACTCTAGCTTCCCGGCA
ACAATTAATAGACTGGATGGAGGCGGATAAAGTTGCAGGACCACTTCTGCGCTCGGCCCTTCCGGCTGGC
TGGTTTATTGCTGATAAATCTGGAGCCGGTGAGCGTGGAAGCCGCGGTATCATTGCAGCACTGGGGCCAG
ATGGTAAGCCCTCCCGTATCGTAGTTATCTACACGACGGGGAGTCAGGCAACTATGGATGAACGAAATAG
ACAGATCGCTGAGATAGGTGCCTCACTGATTAAGCATTGGTAACTGTCAGACCAAGTTTACTCATATATA
CTTTAGATTGATTTAAAACTTCATTTTTAATTTAAAAGGATCTAGGTGAAGATCCTTTTTGATAATCTCA
TGACCAAAATCCCTTAACGTGAGTTTTCGTTCCACTGAGCGTCAGACCCCGTAGAAAAGATCAAAGGATC
TTCTTGAGATCCTTTTTTTCTGCGCGTAATCTGCTGCTTGCAAACAAAAAAACCACCGCTACCAGCGGTG
GTTTGTTTGCCGGATCAAGAGCTACCAACTCTTTTTCCGAAGGTAACTGGCTTCAGCAGAGCGCAGATAC
CAAATACTGTTCTTCTAGTGTAGCCGTAGTTAGGCCACCACTTCAAGAACTCTGTAGCACCGCCTACATA
CCTCGCTCTGCTAATCCTGTTACCAGTGGCTGCTGCCAGTGGCGATAAGTCGTGTCTTACCGGGTTGGAC
TCAAGACGATAGTTACCGGATAAGGCGCAGCGGTCGGGCTGAACGGGGGGTTCGTGCACACAGCCCAGCT
TGGAGCGAACGACCTACACCGAACTGAGATACCTACAGCGTGAGCTATGAGAAAGCGCCACGCTTCCCGA
AGGGAGAAAGGCGGACAGGTATCCGGTAAGCGGCAGGGTCGGAACAGGAGAGCGCACGAGGGAGCTTCCA
GGGGGAAACGCCTGGTATCTTTATAGTCCTGTCGGGTTTCGCCACCTCTGACTTGAGCGTCGATTTTTGT
GATGCTCGTCAGGGGGGCGGAGCCTATGGAAAAACGCCAGCAACGCGGCCTTTTTACGGTTCCTGGCCTT
TTGCTGGCCTTTTGCTCACATGT
